Addgene plasmid #193706: H1.M10.luc
Purpose: Expressed a H1-core mutant by introducing multiple 7SK elements (PSE, spacer, and TATA box)
Depositing lab: Elena Herrera-Carrillo. Depositing organization: Academic Medical Center, University of Amsterdam. Publication: Engineered mini H1 promoters with dedicated RNA Polymerase II or III activity. Gao Z, van der Velden YU, Fan M, van der Linden CA, Vink M, Herrera-Carrillo E, Berkhout B. J Biol Chem. 2020 Nov 5. pii: S0021-9258(20)00012-5. doi: 10.1074/jbc.RA120.015386. PubMed 33154168.
Backbone
  Vector backbone: pGL3-Basic
  Backbone manufacturer: promega
  Vector type: Mammalian Expression, Luciferase
Growth in bacteria
  Bacterial resistance: Ampicillin, 100 μg/mL
  Growth temperature: 37°C
  Growth strain: DH5alpha
  Copy number: High Copy
Gene/Insert
  Gene/Insert name: H1-core promoter with multiple 7SK domains (PSE, spacer, and TATA box) + N41
  Species: H. sapiens (human)
  Cloning method: Restriction Enzyme; 5′ cloning site NheI (not destroyed); 3′ cloning site NcoI (not destroyed)
  Sequencing primers: 5′ CTAGCAAAATAGGCTGTCCC
Terms and licenses: Academic/Nonprofit Terms; Industry Terms: Not Available to Industry
Depositor comments: Please note that there are two nucleotide variations compared to the M11 sequence listed in the publication.
How to cite: H1.M10.luc was a gift from Elena Herrera-Carrillo (Addgene plasmid # 193706 ; http://n2t.net/addgene:193706 ; RRID:Addgene_193706)
