[The description below was written by a language model from this plasmid's Addgene catalogue record and pLannotate feature annotations shown in this document.]
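Description:
H1.M10.luc is a mammalian luciferase reporter plasmid built on the promoterless pGL3-Basic backbone and used to measure the transcriptional activity of an engineered variant of the human H1 RNA promoter. The insert, cloned between NheI and NcoI sites directly upstream of the reporter, is an H1-core promoter in which several elements (the proximal sequence element, the spacer and the TATA box) have been replaced with their counterparts from the 7SK promoter, followed by a segment the record calls N41, whose nature is not further explained. In line with this mosaic design, automated annotation recognises only two short stretches of native H1 promoter sequence ahead of the firefly luciferase (luc+) coding region, which is terminated by the SV40 late polyadenylation signal.

Upstream of the cloning region, the backbone carries a synthetic poly(A) signal and an RNA polymerase II transcriptional pause site. These block read-through from the vector, so the luciferase signal reflects the inserted promoter alone. Because luciferase expression requires a translatable mRNA, the reporter chiefly reports RNA polymerase II-type activity of the promoter. This suits the associated work on mini H1 promoters engineered for dedicated Pol II or Pol III activity. The plasmid is propagated in E. coli at high copy through a ColE1/pUC-type origin with ampicillin selection (AmpR under its bla promoter), and it also contains an f1 origin. The short SV40 large T antigen, TcR and lacZα fragments in the annotation are non-functional backbone remnants. The depositor notes two nucleotide differences relative to a published mutant sequence, which is listed there as M11 rather than M10.
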