Features (pLannotate 1.2.2; 13 found; start..end, strand, type, name):
     36..66      +  promoter       H1 promoter (fragment): human H1 RNA promoter
    109..126     +  promoter       H1 promoter (fragment): human H1 RNA promoter
    192..1844    +  CDS            luciferase: firefly luciferase; luc+; enhanced luc+ version of the luciferase gene
   1885..2006    -  polyA_signal   SV40 poly(A) signal: SV40 polyadenylation signal
   2029..2097    -  CDS            large T antigen (fragment): large T antigen from SV40 (simian virus 40)
   2113..2245    +  CDS            TcR (fragment): tetracycline efflux protein; tet; confers resistance to tetracycline
   2425..3013    -  rep_origin     ori: high-copy-number ColE1/pMB1/pBR322/pUC origin of replication
   3184..4044    -  CDS            AmpR: β-lactamase; bla; confers resistance to ampicillin, carbenicillin, and related antibiotics
   4045..4149    -  promoter       AmpR promoter: bla
   4176..4604    +  rep_origin     f1 ori (sequence partly withheld): f1 bacteriophage origin of replication; arrow indicates direction of (+) strand synthesis
   4636..4703    -  CDS            lacZα (fragment): LacZα fragment of β-galactosidase; lacZ fragment
   4762..4810    +  polyA_signal   poly(A) signal: synthetic polyadenylation signal
   4824..2       +  misc_feature   pause site (across the origin): RNA polymerase II transcriptional pause signal from the human α2 globin gene
>Addgene plasmid #193706 | H1.M10.luc | addgene full sequence | sequence record 380667 | Addgene NGS Result
CTATCGATAGGTACCGAGCTCTTACGCGTGCTAGCATATTTGCATGTCGCTATGTGTTCTGGGAAACTTG
ACCTAAGTGTAAAGTTGAGACTTCCTTCAGGTTTATATAGTTCTGTATGAGACCACTTTTTCCCATACTC
GAGTGTGAAGGGGCAGTAGTAATATACCGGTGATCTTTTTTGGAAGCCACCATGGAAGACGCCAAAAACA
TAAAGAAAGGCCCGGCGCCATTCTATCCGCTGGAAGATGGAACCGCTGGAGAGCAACTGCATAAGGCTAT
GAAGAGATACGCCCTGGTTCCTGGAACAATTGCTTTTACAGATGCACATATCGAGGTGGACATCACTTAC
GCTGAGTACTTCGAAATGTCCGTTCGGTTGGCAGAAGCTATGAAACGATATGGGCTGAATACAAATCACA
GAATCGTCGTATGCAGTGAAAACTCTCTTCAATTCTTTATGCCGGTGTTGGGCGCGTTATTTATCGGAGT
TGCAGTTGCGCCCGCGAACGACATTTATAATGAACGTGAATTGCTCAACAGTATGGGCATTTCGCAGCCT
ACCGTGGTGTTCGTTTCCAAAAAGGGGTTGCAAAAAATTTTGAACGTGCAAAAAAAGCTCCCAATCATCC
AAAAAATTATTATCATGGATTCTAAAACGGATTACCAGGGATTTCAGTCGATGTACACGTTCGTCACATC
TCATCTACCTCCCGGTTTTAATGAATACGATTTTGTGCCAGAGTCCTTCGATAGGGACAAGACAATTGCA
CTGATCATGAACTCCTCTGGATCTACTGGTCTGCCTAAAGGTGTCGCTCTGCCTCATAGAACTGCCTGCG
TGAGATTCTCGCATGCCAGAGATCCTATTTTTGGCAATCAAATCATTCCGGATACTGCGATTTTAAGTGT
TGTTCCATTCCATCACGGTTTTGGAATGTTTACTACACTCGGATATTTGATATGTGGATTTCGAGTCGTC
TTAATGTATAGATTTGAAGAAGAGCTGTTTCTGAGGAGCCTTCAGGATTACAAGATTCAAAGTGCGCTGC
TGGTGCCAACCCTATTCTCCTTCTTCGCCAAAAGCACTCTGATTGACAAATACGATTTATCTAATTTACA
CGAAATTGCTTCTGGTGGCGCTCCCCTCTCTAAGGAAGTCGGGGAAGCGGTTGCCAAGAGGTTCCATCTG
CCAGGTATCAGGCAAGGATATGGGCTCACTGAGACTACATCAGCTATTCTGATTACACCCGAGGGGGATG
ATAAACCGGGCGCGGTCGGTAAAGTTGTTCCATTTTTTGAAGCGAAGGTTGTGGATCTGGATACCGGGAA
AACGCTGGGCGTTAATCAAAGAGGCGAACTGTGTGTGAGAGGTCCTATGATTATGTCCGGTTATGTAAAC
AATCCGGAAGCGACCAACGCCTTGATTGACAAGGATGGATGGCTACATTCTGGAGACATAGCTTACTGGG
ACGAAGACGAACACTTCTTCATCGTTGACCGCCTGAAGTCTCTGATTAAGTACAAAGGCTATCAGGTGGC
TCCCGCTGAATTGGAATCCATCTTGCTCCAACACCCCAACATCTTCGACGCAGGTGTCGCAGGTCTTCCC
GACGATGACGCCGGTGAACTTCCCGCCGCCGTTGTTGTTTTGGAGCACGGAAAGACGATGACGGAAAAAG
AGATCGTGGATTACGTCGCCAGTCAAGTAACAACCGCGAAAAAGTTGCGCGGAGGAGTTGTGTTTGTGGA
CGAAGTACCGAAAGGTCTTACCGGAAAACTCGACGCAAGAAAAATCAGAGAGATCCTCATAAAGGCCAAG
AAGGGCGGAAAGATCGCCGTGTAATTCTAGAGTCGGGGCGGCCGGCCGCTTCGAGCAGACATGATAAGAT
ACATTGATGAGTTTGGACAAACCACAACTAGAATGCAGTGAAAAAAATGCTTTATTTGTGAAATTTGTGA
TGCTATTGCTTTATTTGTAACCATTATAAGCTGCAATAAACAAGTTAACAACAACAATTGCATTCATTTT
ATGTTTCAGGTTCAGGGGGAGGTGTGGGAGGTTTTTTAAAGCAAGTAAAACCTCTACAAATGTGGTAAAA
TCGATAAGGATCCGTCGACCGATGCCCTTGAGAGCCTTCAACCCAGTCAGCTCCTTCCGGTGGGCGCGGG
GCATGACTATCGTCGCCGCACTTATGACTGTCTTCTTTATCATGCAACTCGTAGGACAGGTGCCGGCAGC
GCTCTTCCGCTTCCTCGCTCACTGACTCGCTGCGCTCGGTCGTTCGGCTGCGGCGAGCGGTATCAGCTCA
CTCAAAGGCGGTAATACGGTTATCCACAGAATCAGGGGATAACGCAGGAAAGAACATGTGAGCAAAAGGC
CAGCAAAAGGCCAGGAACCGTAAAAAGGCCGCGTTGCTGGCGTTTTTCCATAGGCTCCGCCCCCCTGACG
AGCATCACAAAAATCGACGCTCAAGTCAGAGGTGGCGAAACCCGACAGGACTATAAAGATACCAGGCGTT
TCCCCCTGGAAGCTCCCTCGTGCGCTCTCCTGTTCCGACCCTGCCGCTTACCGGATACCTGTCCGCCTTT
CTCCCTTCGGGAAGCGTGGCGCTTTCTCATAGCTCACGCTGTAGGTATCTCAGTTCGGTGTAGGTCGTTC
GCTCCAAGCTGGGCTGTGTGCACGAACCCCCCGTTCAGCCCGACCGCTGCGCCTTATCCGGTAACTATCG
TCTTGAGTCCAACCCGGTAAGACACGACTTATCGCCACTGGCAGCAGCCACTGGTAACAGGATTAGCAGA
GCGAGGTATGTAGGCGGTGCTACAGAGTTCTTGAAGTGGTGGCCTAACTACGGCTACACTAGAAGAACAG
TATTTGGTATCTGCGCTCTGCTGAAGCCAGTTACCTTCGGAAAAAGAGTTGGTAGCTCTTGATCCGGCAA
ACAAACCACCGCTGGTAGCGGTGGTTTTTTTGTTTGCAAGCAGCAGATTACGCGCAGAAAAAAAGGATCT
CAAGAAGATCCTTTGATCTTTTCTACGGGGTCTGACGCTCAGTGGAACGAAAACTCACGTTAAGGGATTT
TGGTCATGAGATTATCAAAAAGGATCTTCACCTAGATCCTTTTAAATTAAAAATGAAGTTTTAAATCAAT
CTAAAGTATATATGAGTAAACTTGGTCTGACAGTTACCAATGCTTAATCAGTGAGGCACCTATCTCAGCG
ATCTGTCTATTTCGTTCATCCATAGTTGCCTGACTCCCCGTCGTGTAGATAACTACGATACGGGAGGGCT
TACCATCTGGCCCCAGTGCTGCAATGATACCGCGAGACCCACGCTCACCGGCTCCAGATTTATCAGCAAT
AAACCAGCCAGCCGGAAGGGCCGAGCGCAGAAGTGGTCCTGCAACTTTATCCGCCTCCATCCAGTCTATT
AATTGTTGCCGGGAAGCTAGAGTAAGTAGTTCGCCAGTTAATAGTTTGCGCAACGTTGTTGCCATTGCTA
CAGGCATCGTGGTGTCACGCTCGTCGTTTGGTATGGCTTCATTCAGCTCCGGTTCCCAACGATCAAGGCG
AGTTACATGATCCCCCATGTTGTGCAAAAAAGCGGTTAGCTCCTTCGGTCCTCCGATCGTTGTCAGAAGT
AAGTTGGCCGCAGTGTTATCACTCATGGTTATGGCAGCACTGCATAATTCTCTTACTGTCATGCCATCCG
TAAGATGCTTTTCTGTGACTGGTGAGTACTCAACCAAGTCATTCTGAGAATAGTGTATGCGGCGACCGAG
TTGCTCTTGCCCGGCGTCAATACGGGATAATACCGCGCCACATAGCAGAACTTTAAAAGTGCTCATCATT
GGAAAACGTTCTTCGGGGCGAAAACTCTCAAGGATCTTACCGCTGTTGAGATCCAGTTCGATGTAACCCA
CTCGTGCACCCAACTGATCTTCAGCATCTTTTACTTTCACCAGCGTTTCTGGGTGAGCAAAAACAGGAAG
GCAAAATGCCGCAAAAAAGGGAATAAGGGCGACACGGAAATGTTGAATACTCATACTCTTCCTTTTTCAA
TATTATTGAAGCATTTATCAGGGTTATTGTCTCATGAGCGGATACATATTTGAATGTATTTAGAAAAATA
AACAAATAGGGGTTCCGCGCACATTTCCCCGAAAAGTGCCACCTG
[124 nt withheld, positions 4176-4299]
C
[91 nt withheld, positions 4301-4391]
A
[49 nt withheld, positions 4393-4441]
CCTTTGACGTTGGAGTCCACGTTCTTT
[37 nt withheld, positions 4469-4505]
ACCCTATCTCGGTCTATTCTTTTGATTTATAAGGGATTTTGCCGATTTCGGCCTATTGGTTAAAAAATGA
GCTGATTTAACAAAAATTTAACGCGAATTTTAACAAAATATTAACGCTTACAATTTGCCATTCGCCATTC
AGGCTGCGCAACTGTTGGGAAGGGCGATCGGTGCGGGCCTCTTCGCTATTACGCCAGCCCAAGCTACCAT
GATAAGTAAGTAATATTAAGGTACGGGAGGTACTTGGAGCGGCCGCAATAAAATATCTTTATTTTCATTA
CATCTGTGTGTTGGTTTTTTGTGTGAATCGATAGTACTAACATACGCTCTCCATCAAAACAAAACGAAAC
AAAACAAACTAGCAAAATAGGCTGTCCCCAGTGCAAGTGCAGGTGCCAGAACATTTCT
